>Addgene plasmid #77833 | GNE gRNA (BRDN0001149237) | addgene full sequence | sequence record 188494 | Addgene Assembled Sequence
CCCGGGTGCAAAGATGGATAAAGTTTTAAACAGAGAGGAATCTTTGCAGCTAATGGACCTTCTAGGTCTT
GAAAGGAGTGGGAATTGGCTCCGGTGCCCGTCAGTGGGCAGAGCGCACATCGCCCACAGTCCCCGAGAAG
TTGGGGGGAGGGGTCGGCAATTGATCCGGTGCCTAGAGAAGGTGGCGCGGGGTAAACTGGGAAAGTGATG
TCGTGTACTGGCTCCGCCTTTTTCCCGAGGGTGGGGGAGAACCGTATATAAGTGCAGTAGTCGCCGTGAA
CGTTCTTTTTCGCAACGGGTTTGCCGCCAGAACACAGGTAAGTGCCGTGTGTGGTTCCCGCGGGCCTGGC
CTCTTTACGGGTTATGGCCCTTGCGTGCCTTGAATTACTTCCACCTGGCTGCAGTACGTGATTCTTGATC
CCGAGCTTCGGGTTGGAAGTGGGTGGGAGAGTTCGAGGCCTTGCGCTTAAGGAGCCCCTTCGCCTCGTGC
TTGAGTTGAGGCCTGGCCTGGGCGCTGGGGCCGCCGCGTGCGAATCTGGTGGCACCTTCGCGCCTGTCTC
GCTGCTTTCGATAAGTCTCTAGCCATTTAAAATTTTTGATGACCTGCTGCGACGCTTTTTTTCTGGCAAG
ATAGTCTTGTAAATGCGGGCCAAGATCTGCACACTGGTATTTCGGTTTTTGGGGCCGCGGGCGGCGACGG
GGCCCGTGCGTCCCAGCGCACATGTTCGGCGAGGCGGGGCCTGCGAGCGCGGCCACCGAGAATCGGACGG
GGGTAGTCTCAAGCTGGCCGGCCTGCTCTGGTGCCTGGCCTCGCGCCGCCGTGTATCGCCCCGCCCTGGG
CGGCAAGGCTGGCCCGGTCGGCACCAGTTGCGTGAGCGGAAAGATGGCCGCTTCCCGGCCCTGCTGCAGG
GAGCTCAAAATGGAGGACGCGGCGCTCGGGAGAGCGGGCGGGTGAGTCACCCACACAAAGGAAAAGGGCC
TTTCCGTCCTCAGCCGTCGCTTCATGTGACTCCACGGAGTACCGGGCGCCGTCCAGGCACCTCGATTAGT
TCTCGAGCTTTTGGAGTACGTCGTCTTTAGGTTGGGGGGAGGGGTTTTATGCGATGGAGTTTCCCCACAC
TGAGTGGGTGGAGACTGAAGTTAGGCCAGCTTGGCACTTGATGTAATTCTCCTTGGAATTTGCCCTTTTT
GAGTTTGGATCTTGGTTCATTCTCAAGCCTCAGACAGTGGTTCAAAGTTTTTTTCTTCCATTTCAGGTGT
CGTGACGTACGGCCACCATGACCGAGTACAAGCCCACGGTGCGCCTCGCCACCCGCGACGACGTCCCCAG
GGCCGTACGCACCCTCGCCGCCGCGTTCGCCGACTACCCCGCCACGCGCCACACCGTCGATCCGGACCGC
CACATCGAGCGGGTCACCGAGCTGCAAGAACTCTTCCTCACGCGCGTCGGGCTCGACATCGGCAAGGTGT
GGGTCGCGGACGACGGCGCCGCCGTGGCGGTCTGGACCACGCCGGAGAGCGTCGAAGCGGGGGCGGTGTT
CGCCGAGATCGGCCCGCGCATGGCCGAGTTGAGCGGTTCCCGGCTGGCCGCGCAGCAACAGATGGAAGGC
CTCCTGGCGCCGCACCGGCCCAAGGAGCCCGCGTGGTTCCTGGCCACCGTCGGAGTCTCGCCCGACCACC
AGGGCAAGGGTCTGGGCAGCGCCGTCGTGCTCCCCGGAGTGGAGGCGGCCGAGCGCGCCGGGGTGCCCGC
CTTCCTGGAGACCTCCGCGCCCCGCAACCTCCCCTTCTACGAGCGGCTCGGCTTCACCGTCACCGCCGAC
GTCGAGGTGCCCGAAGGACCGCGCACCTGGTGCATGACCCGCAAGCCCGGTGCCTGAACGCGTTAAGTCG
ACAATCAACCTCTGGATTACAAAATTTGTGAAAGATTGACTGGTATTCTTAACTATGTTGCTCCTTTTAC
GCTATGTGGATACGCTGCTTTAATGCCTTTGTATCATGCTATTGCTTCCCGTATGGCTTTCATTTTCTCC
TCCTTGTATAAATCCTGGTTGCTGTCTCTTTATGAGGAGTTGTGGCCCGTTGTCAGGCAACGTGGCGTGG
TGTGCACTGTGTTTGCTGACGCAACCCCCACTGGTTGGGGCATTGCCACCACCTGTCAGCTCCTTTCCGG
GACTTTCGCTTTCCCCCTCCCTATTGCCACGGCGGAACTCATCGCCGCCTGCCTTGCCCGCTGCTGGACA
GGGGCTCGGCTGTTGGGCACTGACAATTCCGTGGTGTTGTCGGGGAAATCATCGTCCTTTCCTTGGCTGC
TCGCCTGTGTTGCCACCTGGATTCTGCGCGGGACGTCCTTCTGCTACGTCCCTTCGGCCCTCAATCCAGC
GGACCTTCCTTCCCGCGGCCTGCTGCCGGCTCTGCGGCCTCTTCCGCGTCTTCGCCTTCGCCCTCAGACG
AGTCGGATCTCCCTTTGGGCCGCCTCCCCGCGTCGACTTTAAGACCAATGACTTACAAGGCAGCTGTAGA
TCTTAGCCACTTTTTAAAAGAAAAGGGGGGACTGGAAGGGCTAATTCACTCCCAACGAAGACAAGATCTG
CTTTTTGCTTGTACTGGGTCTCTCTGGTTAGACCAGATCTGAGCCTGGGAGCTCTCTGGCTAACTAGGGA
ACCCACTGCTTAAGCCTCAATAAAGCTTGCCTTGAGTGCTTCAAGTAGTGTGTGCCCGTCTGTTGTGTGA
CTCTGGTAACTAGAGATCCCTCAGACCCTTTTAGTCAGTGTGGAAAATCTCTAGCAGTACGTATAGTAGT
TCATGTCATCTTATTATTCAGTATTTATAACTTGCAAAGAAATGAATATCAGAGAGTGAGAGGAACTTGT
TTATTGCAGCTTATAATGGTTACAAATAAAGCAATAGCATCACAAATTTCACAAATAAAGCATTTTTTTC
ACTGCATTCTAGTTGTGGTTTGTCCAAACTCATCAATGTATCTTATCATGTCTGGCTCTAGCTATCCCGC
CCCTAACTCCGCCCATCCCGCCCCTAACTCCGCCCAGTTCCGCCCATTCTCCGCCCCATGGCTGACTAAT
TTTTTTTATTTATGCAGAGGCCGAGGCCGCCTCGGCCTCTGAGCTATTCCAGAAGTAGTGAGGAGGCTTT
TTTGGAGGCCTAGGGACGTACCCAATTCGCCCTATAGTGAGTCGTATTACGCGCGCTCACTGGCCGTCGT
TTTACAACGTCGTGACTGGGAAAACCCTGGCGTTACCCAACTTAATCGCCTTGCAGCACATCCCCCTTTC
GCCAGCTGGCGTAATAGCGAAGAGGCCCGCACCGATCGCCCTTCCCAACAGTTGCGCAGCCTGAATGGCG
AATGGG
[124 nt withheld, positions 3367-3490]
C
[91 nt withheld, positions 3492-3582]
A
[49 nt withheld, positions 3584-3632]
CCTTTGACGTTGGAGTCCACGTTCTTT
[37 nt withheld, positions 3660-3696]
ACCCTATCTCGGTCTATTCTTTTGATTTATAAGGGATTTTGCCGATTTCGGCCTATTGGTTAAAAAATGA
GCTGATTTAACAAAAATTTAACGCGAATTTTAACAAAATATTAACGCTTACAATTTAGGTGGCACTTTTC
GGGGAAATGTGCGCGGAACCCCTATTTGTTTATTTTTCTAAATACATTCAAATATGTATCCGCTCATGAG
ACAATAACCCTGATAAATGCTTCAATAATATTGAAAAAGGAAGAGTATGAGTATTCAACATTTCCGTGTC
GCCCTTATTCCCTTTTTTGCGGCATTTTGCCTTCCTGTTTTTGCTCACCCAGAAACGCTGGTGAAAGTAA
AAGATGCTGAAGATCAGTTGGGTGCACGAGTGGGTTACATCGAACTGGATCTCAACAGCGGTAAGATCCT
TGAGAGTTTTCGCCCCGAAGAACGTTTTCCAATGATGAGCACTTTTAAAGTTCTGCTATGTGGCGCGGTA
TTATCCCGTATTGACGCCGGGCAAGAGCAACTCGGTCGCCGCATACACTATTCTCAGAATGACTTGGTTG
AGTACTCACCAGTCACAGAAAAGCATCTTACGGATGGCATGACAGTAAGAGAATTATGCAGTGCTGCCAT
AACCATGAGTGATAACACTGCGGCCAACTTACTTCTGACAACGATCGGAGGACCGAAGGAGCTAACCGCT
TTTTTGCACAACATGGGGGATCATGTAACTCGCCTTGATCGTTGGGAACCGGAGCTGAATGAAGCCATAC
CAAACGACGAGCGTGACACCACGATGCCTGTAGCAATGGCAACAACGTTGCGCAAACTATTAACTGGCGA
ACTACTTACTCTAGCTTCCCGGCAACAATTAATAGACTGGATGGAGGCGGATAAAGTTGCAGGACCACTT
CTGCGCTCGGCCCTTCCGGCTGGCTGGTTTATTGCTGATAAATCTGGAGCCGGTGAGCGTGGGTCTCGCG
GTATCATTGCAGCACTGGGGCCAGATGGTAAGCCCTCCCGTATCGTAGTTATCTACACGACGGGGAGTCA
GGCAACTATGGATGAACGAAATAGACAGATCGCTGAGATAGGTGCCTCACTGATTAAGCATTGGTAACTG
TCAGACCAAGTTTACTCATATATACTTTAGATTGATTTAAAACTTCATTTTTAATTTAAAAGGATCTAGG
TGAAGATCCTTTTTGATAATCTCATGACCAAAATCCCTTAACGTGAGTTTTCGTTCCACTGAGCGTCAGA
CCCCGTAGAAAAGATCAAAGGATCTTCTTGAGATCCTTTTTTTCTGCGCGTAATCTGCTGCTTGCAAACA
AAAAAACCACCGCTACCAGCGGTGGTTTGTTTGCCGGATCAAGAGCTACCAACTCTTTTTCCGAAGGTAA
CTGGCTTCAGCAGAGCGCAGATACCAAATACTGTTCTTCTAGTGTAGCCGTAGTTAGGCCACCACTTCAA
GAACTCTGTAGCACCGCCTACATACCTCGCTCTGCTAATCCTGTTACCAGTGGCTGCTGCCAGTGGCGAT
AAGTCGTGTCTTACCGGGTTGGACTCAAGACGATAGTTACCGGATAAGGCGCAGCGGTCGGGCTGAACGG
GGGGTTCGTGCACACAGCCCAGCTTGGAGCGAACGACCTACACCGAACTGAGATACCTACAGCGTGAGCT
ATGAGAAAGCGCCACGCTTCCCGAAGGGAGAAAGGCGGACAGGTATCCGGTAAGCGGCAGGGTCGGAACA
GGAGAGCGCACGAGGGAGCTTCCAGGGGGAAACGCCTGGTATCTTTATAGTCCTGTCGGGTTTCGCCACC
TCTGACTTGAGCGTCGATTTTTGTGATGCTCGTCAGGGGGGCGGAGCCTATGGAAAAACGCCAGCAACGC
GGCCTTTTTACGGTTCCTGGCCTTTTGCTGGCCTTTTGCTCACATGTTCTTTCCTGCGTTATCCCCTGAT
TCTGTGGATAACCGTATTACCGCCTTTGAGTGAGCTGATACCGCTCGCCGCAGCCGAACGACCGAGCGCA
GCGAGTCAGTGAGCGAGGAAGCGGAAGAGCGCCCAATACGCAAACCGCCTCTCCCCGCGCGTTGGCCGAT
TCATTAATGCAGCTGGCACGACAGGTTTCCCGACTGGAAAGCGGGCAGTGAGCGCAACGCAATTAATGTG
AGTTAGCTCACTCATTAGGCACCCCAGGCTTTACACTTTATGCTTCCGGCTCGTATGTTGTGTGGAATTG
TGAGCGGATAACAATTTCACACAGGAAACAGCTATGACCATGATTACGCCAAGCGCGCAATTAACCCTCA
CTAAAGGGAACAAAAGCTGGAGCTGCAAGCTTAATGTAGTCTTATGCAATACTCTTGTAGTCTTGCAACA
TGGTAACGATGAGTTAGCAACATGCCTTACAAGGAGAGAAAAAGCACCGTGCATGCCGATTGGTGGAAGT
AAGGTGGTACGATCGTGCCTTATTAGGAAGGCAACAGACGGGTCTGACATGGATTGGACGAACCACTGAA
TTGCCGCATTGCAGAGATATTGTATTTAAGTGCCTAGCTCGATACATAAACGGGTCTCTCTGGTTAGACC
AGATCTGAGCCTGGGAGCTCTCTGGCTAACTAGGGAACCCACTGCTTAAGCCTCAATAAAGCTTGCCTTG
AGTGCTTCAAGTAGTGTGTGCCCGTCTGTTGTGTGACTCTGGTAACTAGAGATCCCTCAGACCCTTTTAG
TCAGTGTGGAAAATCTCTAGCAGTGGCGCCCGAACAGGGACTTGAAAGCGAAAGGGAAACCAGAGGAGCT
CTCTCGACGCAGGACTCGGCTTGCTGAAGCGCGCACGGCAAGAGGCGAGGGGCGGCGACTGGTGAGTACG
CCAAAAATTTTGACTAGCGGAGGCTAGAAGGAGAGAGATGGGTGCGAGAGCGTCAGTATTAAGCGGGGGA
GAATTAGATCGCGATGGGAAAAAATTCGGTTAAGGCCAGGGGGAAAGAAAAAATATAAATTAAAACATAT
AGTATGGGCAAGCAGGGAGCTAGAACGATTCGCAGTTAATCCTGGCCTGTTAGAAACATCAGAAGGCTGT
AGACAAATACTGGGACAGCTACAACCATCCCTTCAGACAGGATCAGAAGAACTTAGATCATTATATAATA
CAGTAGCAACCCTCTATTGTGTGCATCAAAGGATAGAGATAAAAGACACCAAGGAAGCTTTAGACAAGAT
AGAGGAAGAGCAAAACAAAAGTAAGACCACCGCACAGCAAGCGGCCGCTGATCTTCAGACCTGGAGGAGG
AGATATGAGGGACAATTGGAGAAGTGAATTATATAAATATAAAGTAGTAAAAATTGAACCATTAGGAGTA
GCACCCACCAAGGCAAAGAGAAGAGTGGTGCAGAGAGAAAAAAGAGCAGTGGGAATAGGAGCTTTGTTCC
TTGGGTTCTTGGGAGCAGCAGGAAGCACTATGGGCGCAGCGTCAATGACGCTGACGGTACAGGCCAGACA
ATTATTGTCTGGTATAGTGCAGCAGCAGAACAATTTGCTGAGGGCTATTGAGGCGCAACAGCATCTGTTG
CAACTCACAGTCTGGGGCATCAAGCAGCTCCAGGCAAGAATCCTGGCTGTGGAAAGATACCTAAAGGATC
AACAGCTCCTGGGGATTTGGGGTTGCTCTGGAAAACTCATTTGCACCACTGCTGTGCCTTGGAATGCTAG
TTGGAGTAATAAATCTCTGGAACAGATTTGGAATCACACGACCTGGATGGAGTGGGACAGAGAAATTAAC
AATTACACAAGCTTAATACACTCCTTAATTGAAGAATCGCAAAACCAGCAAGAAAAGAATGAACAAGAAT
TATTGGAATTAGATAAATGGGCAAGTTTGTGGAATTGGTTTAACATAACAAATTGGCTGTGGTATATAAA
ATTATTCATAATGATAGTAGGAGGCTTGGTAGGTTTAAGAATAGTTTTTGCTGTACTTTCTATAGTGAAT
AGAGTTAGGCAGGGATATTCACCATTATCGTTTCAGACCCACCTCCCAACCCCGAGGGGACCCAGAGAGG
GCCTATTTCCCATGATTCCTTCATATTTGCATATACGATACAAGGCTGTTAGAGAGATAATTAGAATTAA
TTTGACTGTAAACACAAAGATATTAGTACAAAATACGTGACGTAGAAAGTAATAATTTCTTGGGTAGTTT
GCAGTTTTAAAATTATGTTTTAAAATGGACTATCATATGCTTACCGTAACTTGAAAGTATTTCGATTTCT
TGGCTTTATATATCTTGTGGAAAGGACGAAACACCGTGCTGACTATTGCAACTCGGGTTTTAGAGCTAGA
AATAGCAAGTTAAAATAAGGCTAGTCCGTTATCAACTTGAAAAAGTGGCACCGAGTCGGTGCTTTTTTAA
GCTTGGCGTAACTAGATCTTGAGACAAATGGCAGTATTCATCCACAATTTTAAAAGAAAAGGGGGGATTG
GGGGGTACAGTGCAGGGGAAAGAATAGTAGACATAATAGCAACAGACATACAAACTAAAGAATTACAAAA
ACAAATTACAAAAATTCAAAATTTTCGGGTTTATTACAGGGACAGCAGAGATCCACTTTGGCGCCGGCTC
GAGGGGG
Features (pLannotate 1.2.2; 29 found; start..end, strand, type, name):
     14..80      +  CDS            small t antigen (fragment): SV40 (simian virus 40) small t antigen
    106..317     +  promoter       EF-1α core promoter: core promoter for human elongation factor EF-1α
    318..1256    +  intron         EF-1α intron A: intron upstream of the start codon of human EF-1α
   1278..1877    +  CDS            PuroR (fragment): puromycin N-acetyltransferase; pac from Streptomyces; confers resistance to puromycin
   1893..2481    +  misc_feature   WPRE: woodchuck hepatitis virus posttranscriptional regulatory element
   2532..2551    +  misc_feature   cPPT/CTS (fragment): central polypurine tract and central termination sequence of HIV-1
   2553..2786    +  LTR            3' LTR (ΔU3): self-inactivating 3' long terminal repeat (LTR) from HIV-1
   2864..2985    +  polyA_signal   SV40 poly(A) signal: SV40 polyadenylation signal
   3025..3160    +  rep_origin     SV40 ori: SV40 origin of replication
   3181..3199    -  promoter       T7 promoter: promoter for bacteriophage T7 RNA polymerase
   3207..3362    +  CDS            lacZα (fragment): LacZα fragment of β-galactosidase; lacZ fragment
   3367..3795    +  rep_origin     f1 ori (sequence partly withheld): f1 bacteriophage origin of replication; arrow indicates direction of (+) strand synthesis
   3848..3952    +  promoter       AmpR promoter: bla
   3953..4813    +  CDS            AmpR: β-lactamase; bla; confers resistance to ampicillin, carbenicillin, and related antibiotics
   4984..5572    +  rep_origin     ori: high-copy-number ColE1/pMB1/pBR322/pUC origin of replication
   5755..5847    +  CDS            lacI (fragment): lac repressor; lacI; The lac repressor binds to the lac operator to inhibit transcription in E. coli. This inhibition can be relieved by adding lactose or isopropyl-β-D-thiogalactopyranoside (IPTG).
   5860..5881    +  protein_bind   CAP binding site: CAP binding activates transcription in the presence of cAMP. E. coli catabolite activator protein
   5896..5926    +  promoter       lac promoter: promoter for the E. coli lac operon
   5934..5950    +  protein_bind   lac operator: The lac repressor binds to the lac operator to inhibit transcription in E. coli. This inhibition can be relieved by adding lactose or isopropyl-β-D-thiogalactopyranoside (IPTG). lac repressor encoded by lacI
   5995..6013    +  promoter       T3 promoter: promoter for bacteriophage T3 RNA polymerase
   6041..6267    +  promoter       RSV promoter: Rous sarcoma virus enhancer/promoter
   6268..6448    +  LTR            5' LTR (truncated): truncated 5' long terminal repeat (LTR) from HIV-1
   6495..6620    +  misc_feature   HIV-1 Ψ: packaging signal of human immunodeficiency virus type 1
   6604..6967    +  CDS            HIV-1 gag (fragment): gag protein from human immunodeficiency virus 1; gag
   7113..7346    +  misc_feature   RRE: The Rev response element (RRE) of HIV-1 allows for Rev-dependent mRNA export from the nucleus to the cytoplasm.
   7723..7749    +  CDS            Rev (fragment): human immunodeficiency virus 1 (HIV-1) Rev protein; rev; enhances nuclear export of unspliced and incompletely spliced viral mRNAs
   7753..7993    +  promoter       U6 promoter: RNA polymerase III promoter for human U6 snRNA
   8023..8098    +  misc_RNA       gRNA scaffold: guide RNA scaffold for the Streptococcus pyogenes CRISPR/Cas9 system
   8154..8271    +  misc_feature   cPPT/CTS: central polypurine tract and central termination sequence of HIV-1
