[The description below was written by a language model from this plasmid's Addgene catalogue record and pLannotate feature annotations shown in this document.]
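Description:
GNE gRNA (BRDN0001149237) is a third-generation lentiviral guide RNA plasmid built on the lentiGuide-Puro backbone and designed to target the human GNE gene for CRISPR-Cas9 editing. It is maintained in E. coli through a high-copy ColE1/pUC-type origin with ampicillin selection from the β-lactamase gene. The backbone also carries an f1 origin, an SV40 origin and poly(A) signal, and leftover lac, T7 and T3 elements from the parental cloning vector. The assembled sequence is 8,323 nt.

The lentiviral transfer cassette begins with an RSV promoter fused to a truncated HIV-1 5' LTR, which drives Tat-independent production of genomic RNA in packaging cells. It is followed by the Ψ packaging signal with a partial gag fragment, and by the Rev response element for nuclear export of the unspliced genome. A central polypurine tract (cPPT/CTS) lies further downstream, after the guide cassette. The ΔU3 3' LTR makes the integrated provirus self-inactivating.

Within this frame, a human U6 RNA polymerase III promoter expresses the GNE-specific spacer joined to the Streptococcus pyogenes guide RNA scaffold. According to the depositor, the guide was designed against several GNE transcript reference sequences. A separate EF-1α core promoter with its first intron drives puromycin N-acetyltransferase, allowing selection of transduced mammalian cells, and a WPRE downstream enhances transcript expression.

The plasmid does not encode Cas9. It is meant to be used with a separate Cas9 lentivirus or in cells that already express Cas9, typically for GNE knockout studies. The record associates it with a human kinome gRNA library.
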