Addgene plasmid #77833: GNE gRNA (BRDN0001149237)
Purpose: 3rd generation lentiviral gRNA plasmid targeting human GNE
Depositing lab: John Doench & David Root. Depositing organization: Broad Institute. Publication: Optimized sgRNA design to maximize activity and minimize off-target effects of CRISPR-Cas9. Doench JG, Fusi N, Sullender M, Hegde M, Vaimberg EW, Donovan KF, Smith I, Tothova Z, Wilen C, Orchard R, Virgin HW, Listgarten J, Root DE. Nat Biotechnol. 2016 Jan 18. doi: 10.1038/nbt.3437. PubMed 26780180.
Backbone
  Vector backbone: lentiGuide-Puro
  Backbone manufacturer: Zhang Lab (Addgene plasmid # 52963)
  Vector type: Mammalian Expression, Lentiviral, CRISPR
  Selectable markers: Puromycin
Growth in bacteria
  Bacterial resistance: Ampicillin, 100 μg/mL
  Growth temperature: 37°C
  Growth strain: DH5alpha
  Copy number: High Copy
Gene/Insert
  Gene/Insert name: GNE (alt names: GNE; NM_001128227.2)
  gRNA/shRNA sequence: TGCTGACTATTGCAACTCGG
  Species: H. sapiens (human)
  Entrez Gene: GNE (a.k.a. DMRV, GLCNE, IBM2, NM, Uae1)
  Promoter: hU6
  Cloning method: Unknown
  Sequencing primers: 5′ U6-F; 3′ pS2-R
Terms and licenses: Academic/Nonprofit Terms; Industry Terms: Not Available to Industry
Depositor comments: The gRNA was designed to target the following Genbank reference sequence(s): NM_001128227.2,NM_001190383.1,NM_001190384.1,NM_001190388.1,NM_005476.5. Note that this plasmid does NOT contain Cas9. It should be used in conjunction with lentiCas9-Blast (Addgene #52962) or otherwise with cell lines already expressing Cas9. Browse the full kinome gRNA library at http://www.addgene.org/pooled-library/broadgpp-human-kinome/ or visit http://www.broadinstitute.org/rnai/public/ for detailed protocols and information.
How to cite: GNE gRNA (BRDN0001149237) was a gift from John Doench & David Root (Addgene plasmid # 77833 ; http://n2t.net/addgene:77833 ; RRID:Addgene_77833)
