>Addgene plasmid #77833 | GNE gRNA (BRDN0001149237) | depositor partial sequence | sequence record 145293 | Target Sequence
TGCTGACTATTGCAACTCGG
