>Addgene plasmid #77833 | GNE gRNA (BRDN0001149237) | addgene partial sequence | sequence record 188493 | hU6-F
GTAGAAAGTAATAATTTCTTGGGTAGTTTGCAGTTTTAAAATTATGTTTTAAAATGGACTATCATATGCT
TACCGTAACTTGAAAGTATTTCGATTTCTTGGCTTTATATATCTTGTGGAAAGGACGAAACACCGTGCTG
ACTATTGCAACTCGGGTTTTAGAGCTAGAAATAGCAAGTTAAAATAAGGCTAGTCCGTTATCAACTTGAA
AAAGTGGCACCGAGTCGGTGCTTTTTTAAGCTTGGCGTAACTAGATCTTGAGACAAATGGCAGTATTCAT
CCACAATTTTAAAAGAAAAGGGGGGATTGGGGGGTACAGTGCAGGGGAAAGAATAGTAGACATAATAGCA
ACAGACATACAAACTAAAGAATTACAAAAACAAATTACAAAAATTCAAAATTTTCGGGTTTATTACAGGG
ACAGCAGAGATCCACTTTGGCGCCGGCTCGAGGGGGCCCGGGTGCAAAGATGGATAAAGTTTTAAACAGA
GAGGAATCTTTGCAGCTAATGGACCTTCTAGGTCTTGAAAGGAGTGGGAATTGGCTCCGGTGCCCGTCAG
TGGGCAGAGC
